Addgene plasmid #79737: VRK2_HUMAN_D0
Purpose: This plasmid encodes the kinase domain of VRK2. Intended for co-expression with Lambda Phosphatase that accompanies this set to enhance bacterial kinase expression.
Depositing lab: John Chodera & Nicholas Levinson & Markus Seeliger. Depositing organization: Memorial Sloan-Kettering Cancer Center. Publication: An open library of human kinase domain constructs for automated bacterial expression. Albanese SK, Parton DL, Isik M, Rodriguez-Laureano L, Hanson SM, Behr JM, Gradia S, Jeans C, Levinson NM, Seeliger MA, Chodera JD. Biochemistry. 2018 Jul 13. doi: 10.1021/acs.biochem.7b01081. PubMed 30004690.
Backbone
  Vector backbone: pET His10 TEV LIC cloning vector (2B-T-10)
  Backbone manufacturer: Scott Gradia (Addgene plasmid # 78173)
  Vector type: Bacterial Expression
Growth in bacteria
  Bacterial resistance: Ampicillin, 100 μg/mL
  Growth temperature: 37°C
  Growth strain: DH5alpha
  Copy number: Low Copy
Gene/Insert
  Gene/Insert name: VRK2
  Species: H. sapiens (human)
  Entrez Gene: VRK2
  Promoter: T7
  Tag / fusion protein: His10-TEV (N terminal on backbone)
  Cloning method: Ligation Independent Cloning
  Sequencing primers: 5′ T7; 3′ T7 reverse
Terms and licenses: Academic/Nonprofit Terms; Industry Terms: Not Available to Industry
Depositor comments: This plasmid was generated as part of an open library of human kinase domain constructs for automated bacterial expression. The work can be found here doi: http://dx.doi.org/10.1101/038711 The lambda phosphatase expression vector can be found at https://www.addgene.org/79748/ The YopH Phosphatase expression vector can be found at https://www.addgene.org/79749/
How to cite: VRK2_HUMAN_D0 was a gift from John Chodera & Nicholas Levinson & Markus Seeliger (Addgene plasmid # 79737 ; http://n2t.net/addgene:79737 ; RRID:Addgene_79737)
