[The description below was written by a language model from this plasmid's Addgene catalogue record and the feature table of its GenBank file.]
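Description:
VRK2_HUMAN_D0 is a bacterial expression plasmid that carries the kinase domain of human VRK2 in the pET His10 TEV LIC cloning vector (2B-T-10). The insert was introduced by ligation-independent cloning and sits downstream of a T7 promoter, so expression depends on a host strain that supplies T7 RNA polymerase. The backbone contributes an N-terminal His10 tag followed by a TEV protease site. This arrangement allows the kinase domain to be captured by immobilised metal affinity chromatography, and the tag can then be cleaved off. The plasmid is selected with ampicillin and is recorded as low copy. The record does not name the origin of replication or give the residue boundaries of the kinase domain.

The construct belongs to an open library of human kinase domain constructs built for automated bacterial expression. It is intended to be co-expressed with the Lambda phosphatase plasmid that accompanies the set, and a YopH phosphatase vector is also listed as a companion. Co-expressing a phosphatase is meant to enhance bacterial kinase expression, generally by keeping the kinase dephosphorylated and limiting the toxicity of its activity in the host. Typical uses would be recombinant production of the VRK2 catalytic domain for biochemical, biophysical or structural work.

The two sequence records held for this plasmid are partial linear reads of 966 bp and 837 bp. Each carries only a source annotation with no features, so they neither cover the full construct nor independently confirm the promoter, tag, insert or backbone elements described in the catalogue fields.
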