LOCUS       Exported 837 bp ds-DNA linear SYN 27-MAY-2021
DEFINITION  This plasmid encodes the kinase domain of VRK2. Intended for
            co-expression with Lambda Phosphatase that accompanies this set to
            enhance bacterial kinase expression. .
ACCESSION   .
VERSION     .
KEYWORDS    VRK2_HUMAN_D0
SOURCE      synthetic DNA construct
  ORGANISM  synthetic DNA construct
REFERENCE   1 (bases 1 to 837)
  AUTHORS   Albanese SK, Parton DL, Isik M, Rodriguez-Laureano L, Hanson SM,
            Behr JM, Gradia S, Jeans C, Levinson NM, Seeliger MA, Chodera JD
  TITLE     An open library of human kinase domain constructs for automated
            bacterial expression.
  JOURNAL   Biochemistry. 2018 Jul 13. doi: 10.1021/acs.biochem.7b01081.
  PUBMED    30004690
REFERENCE   2 (bases 1 to 837)
  AUTHORS   .
  TITLE     Direct Submission
  JOURNAL   Exported May 27, 2021 from SnapGene Server 1.1.58
            http://www.snapgene.com
FEATURES             Location/Qualifiers
     source          1..837
                     /organism="synthetic DNA construct"
                     /mol_type="other DNA"
ORIGIN
        1 ttagcagccg gatcagcgcg cacgcgtggt accggccggc caccaggtgg cgcgccgcga
       61 tcgcggatcc gttatccact tccaatgttt taatggacat ttatactctg tccttttgtg
      121 gaaaagtcca gtggtcctaa aggtattcca tgagggttca aaattttctt gagggcttga
      181 tagtttggct tttcatcata tgctaaacta tgagcacata ccaaaaattg ggctatttca
      241 cagcaactgc ttccagaagg agcccattta agcactgact gggggagctc gtccaacaga
      301 tttgttttag cagtctgcac agccacaggg tccttcaggt tctgttccca gggaagtttc
      361 ccacacaacc accgcagcat gcagtagccg aggatctcaa cgtcacttcg tctggacaag
      421 gctactccct tgtgggcatc caagctggta aactctattg tcccattatg gccttttcta
      481 ggattttcct gatactgttt gtggttccca ttgggacaat atctgtagga aagtccataa
      541 tctgcaagat aaacctggtc tggatttttg taacccaaaa gtagatttgc tgcttttata
      601 tcaccatgaa catattcatt ttcatgtata tattccagta catccaacat tcggatacct
      661 aattgcagga cagttgactt tttaaaggta ccattctggc ctgagatctt ctgtaaatct
      721 attcctagtc tttccattac cataaatctg taacttcttc ccttgaattc ggtcagacca
      781 gatccataaa acagaggaat tcctaaataa tcaagttgtt tgcgttctat ccacttt
//
