LOCUS       Exported 966 bp ds-DNA linear SYN 27-MAY-2021
DEFINITION  This plasmid encodes the kinase domain of VRK2. Intended for
            co-expression with Lambda Phosphatase that accompanies this set to
            enhance bacterial kinase expression. .
ACCESSION   .
VERSION     .
KEYWORDS    VRK2_HUMAN_D0
SOURCE      synthetic DNA construct
  ORGANISM  synthetic DNA construct
REFERENCE   1 (bases 1 to 966)
  AUTHORS   Albanese SK, Parton DL, Isik M, Rodriguez-Laureano L, Hanson SM,
            Behr JM, Gradia S, Jeans C, Levinson NM, Seeliger MA, Chodera JD
  TITLE     An open library of human kinase domain constructs for automated
            bacterial expression.
  JOURNAL   Biochemistry. 2018 Jul 13. doi: 10.1021/acs.biochem.7b01081.
  PUBMED    30004690
REFERENCE   2 (bases 1 to 966)
  AUTHORS   .
  TITLE     Direct Submission
  JOURNAL   Exported May 27, 2021 from SnapGene Server 1.1.58
            http://www.snapgene.com
FEATURES             Location/Qualifiers
     source          1..966
                     /organism="synthetic DNA construct"
                     /mol_type="other DNA"
ORIGIN
        1 ccatttccag aaggcaaggt tctggatgat atggaaggca atcagtgggt actgggcaag
       61 aagattggct ctggaggatt tggattgata tatttagctt tccccacaaa taaaccagag
      121 aaagatgcaa gacatgtagt aaaagtggaa tatcaagaaa atggcccgtt attttcagaa
      181 cttaaatttt atcagagagt tgcaaaaaaa gactgtatca aaaagtggat agaacgcaaa
      241 caacttgatt atttaggaat tcctctgttt tatggatctg gtctgaccga attcaaggga
      301 agaagttaca gatttatggt aatggaaaga ctaggaatag atttacagaa gatctcaggc
      361 cagaatggta cctttaaaaa gtcaactgtc ctgcaattag gtatccgaat gttggatgta
      421 ctggaatata tacatgaaaa tgaatatgtt catggtgata taaaagcagc aaatctactt
      481 ttgggttaca aaaatccaga ccaggtttat cttgcagatt atggactttc ctacagatat
      541 tgtcccaatg ggaaccacaa acagtatcag gaaaatccta gaaaaggcca taatgggaca
      601 atagagttta ccagcttgga tgcccacaag ggagtagcct tgtccagacg aagtgacgtt
      661 gagatcctcg gctactgcat gctgcggtgg ttgtgtggga aacttccctg ggaacagaac
      721 ctgaaggacc ctgtggctgt gcagactgct aaaacaaatc tgttggacga gctcccccag
      781 tcagtgctta aatgggctcc ttctggaagc agttgctgtg aaatagccca atttttggta
      841 tgtgctcata gtttagcata tgatgaaaag ccaaactatc aagccctcaa gaaaattttg
      901 aaccctcatg gaataccttt aggaccactg gacttttcca caaaaggaca gagtataaat
      961 gtccat
//
