>Addgene plasmid #79737 | VRK2_HUMAN_D0 | addgene partial sequence | sequence record 156093 | T7 5'-TAATACGACTCACTATAGGG-3'
ATTAAGCGGCCGCCCTGCAGGACTCGAGTTCTAGAAATAATTTTGTTTAACTTTAAGAAGGAGATATACA
TATGAAATCTTCTCACCATCACCATCACCATCACCATCACCATGAAAACCTGTACTTCCAATCCAATGCA
CCATTTCCAGAAGGCAAGGTTCTGGATGATATGGAAGGCAATCAGTGGGTACTGGGCAAGAAGATTGGCT
CTGGAGGATTTGGATTGATATATTTAGCTTTCCCCACAAATAAACCAGAGAAAGATGCAAGACATGTAGT
AAAAGTGGAATATCAAGAAAATGGCCCGTTATTTTCAGAACTTAAATTTTATCAGAGAGTTGCAAAAAAA
GACTGTATCAAAAAGTGGATAGAACGCAAACAACTTGATTATTTAGGAATTCCTCTGTTTTATGGATCTG
GTCTGACCGAATTCAAGGGAAGAAGTTACAGATTTATGGTAATGGAAAGACTAGGAATAGATTTACAGAA
GATCTCAGGCCAGAATGGTACCTTTAAAAAGTCAACTGTCCTGCAATTAGGTATCCGAATGTTGGATGTA
CTGGAATATATACATGAAAATGAATATGTTCATGGTGATATAAAAGCAGCAAATCTACTTTTGGGTTACA
AAAATCCAGACCAGGTTTATCTTGCAGATTATGGACTTTCCTACAGATATTGTCCCAATGGGAACCACAA
ACAGTATCAGGAAAATCCTAGAAAAGGCCATAATGGGACAATAGAGTTTACCAGCTTGGATGCCCACAAG
GGAGTAGCCTTGTCCAGACGAAGTGACGTTGAGATCCTCGGCTACTGCATGCTGCGGTGGTTGTGTGG
